Addgene plasmid #51135: pSIR-DsRed-Express2
Purpose: (Empty Backbone) Self-inactivating retrovirus vector containing the DsRed-Express2 gene
Depositing lab: Hodaka Fujii. Depositing organization: The University of Osaka. Publication: Identification of Proteins Associated with an IFNgamma-Responsive Promoter by a Retroviral Expression System for enChIP Using CRISPR. Fujita T, Fujii H. PLoS One. 2014 Jul 22;9(7):e103084. doi: 10.1371/journal.pone.0103084. eCollection 2014. PubMed 25051498.
Backbone
  Vector backbone: pSIR
  Backbone manufacturer: Clontech
  Backbone size (bp): 8089
  Modifications to backbone: Replacement of the neomycin resistance gene with DsRed-Express2
  Vector type: Mammalian Expression, Retroviral
  Selectable markers: DsRed-Express2
Growth in bacteria
  Bacterial resistance: Ampicillin, 100 μg/mL
  Growth temperature: 30°C
  Growth strain: NEB Stable
  Copy number: High Copy
Gene/Insert
  Cloning method: Restriction Enzyme
Terms and licenses: Academic/Nonprofit Terms; Industry Terms: Not Available to Industry
How to cite: pSIR-DsRed-Express2 was a gift from Hodaka Fujii (Addgene plasmid # 51135 ; http://n2t.net/addgene:51135 ; RRID:Addgene_51135)
