[The description below was written by a language model from this plasmid's Addgene catalogue record and the feature table of its GenBank file.]
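Description:
pSIR-DsRed-Express2 is an empty-backbone, self-inactivating (SIR) gammaretroviral vector derived from the commercial pSIR plasmid, in which the original neomycin resistance gene has been replaced by the DsRed-Express2 coding sequence. The annotated full-length record (7830 bp, somewhat shorter than the 8089 bp listed in the catalogue entry) shows the Moloney murine leukemia virus Psi packaging signal followed by a truncated gag fragment lacking its start codon, an arrangement that extends the packaging region and promotes efficient encapsidation of the vector RNA in packaging cells. Downstream lies the mammalian codon-optimized DsRed-Express2 gene, a noncytotoxic tetrameric red fluorescent protein that serves here as the marker for transduced mammalian cells, allowing identification or sorting by fluorescence rather than drug selection. The LTRs and the promoter driving DsRed-Express2 are not annotated in the feature table, so the record does not state which internal promoter is used. In a self-inactivating design generally, a deletion in the 3' LTR is copied to the 5' LTR during reverse transcription, silencing LTR-driven transcription in the integrated provirus so that expression depends on internal promoters.

The bacterial portion carries a high-copy ColE1/pUC-type origin and the beta-lactamase gene with its own promoter for ampicillin selection, plus residual lac promoter/operator sequences and standard sequencing primer sites. A second, 985 bp partial record carries no annotations. No insert is present; genes or expression cassettes are added by restriction cloning. The associated publication concerns a retroviral expression system for CRISPR-based enChIP, suggesting use for delivering components of that system.
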