LOCUS       Exported 7830 bp ds-DNA circular SYN 12-MAY-2021
DEFINITION  Self-inactivating retrovirus vector containing the DsRed-Express2
            gene.
ACCESSION   .
VERSION     .
KEYWORDS    pSIR-DsRed-Express2
SOURCE      synthetic DNA construct
  ORGANISM  synthetic DNA construct
REFERENCE   1 (bases 1 to 7830)
  AUTHORS   Fujita T, Fujii H
  TITLE     Identification of Proteins Associated with an IFNgamma-Responsive
            Promoter by a Retroviral Expression System for enChIP Using CRISPR.
  JOURNAL   PLoS One. 2014 Jul 22;9(7):e103084. doi:
            10.1371/journal.pone.0103084. eCollection 2014.
  PUBMED    25051498
REFERENCE   2 (bases 1 to 7830)
  AUTHORS   .
  TITLE     Direct Submission
  JOURNAL   Exported May 12, 2021 from SnapGene Server 1.1.58
            http://www.snapgene.com
FEATURES             Location/Qualifiers
     source          1..7830
                     /organism="synthetic DNA construct"
                     /mol_type="other DNA"
     misc_feature    580..937
                     /label=MMLV Psi
                     /note="packaging signal of Moloney murine leukemia virus
                     (MMLV)"
     CDS             996..1412
                     /label=gag (truncated)
                     /note="truncated Moloney murine leukemia virus (MMLV) gag
                     gene lacking the start codon"
     primer_bind     1342..1364
                     /label=pLXSN 5'
                     /note="Murine stem cell virus, forward primer. Also called
                     MSCV"
     primer_bind     1380..1396
                     /label=pBABE 5'
                     /note="Psi packaging signal, forward primer for pBABE
                     vectors"
     CDS             2815..3492
                     /codon_start=1
                     /product="noncytotoxic tetrameric variant of DsRed
                     fluorescent protein (Strack et al., 2008)"
                     /label=DsRed-Express2
                     /note="mammalian codon-optimized"
                     /translation="MDSTENVIKPFMRFKVHMEGSVNGHEFEIEGEGEGKPYEGTQTAK
                     LQVTKGGPLPFAWDILSPQFQYGSKVYVKHPADIPDYKKLSFPEGFKWERVMNFEDGGV
                     VTVTQDSSLQDGTFIYHVKFIGVNFPSDGPVMQKKTLGWEPSTERLYPRDGVLKGEIHK
                     ALKLKGGGHYLVEFKSIYMAKKPVKLPGYYYVDSKLDITSHNEDYTVVEQYERAEARHH
                     LFQ"
     primer_bind     complement(2995..3015)
                     /label=DsRed1-N
                     /note="DsRed1, reverse primer"
     primer_bind     3213..3232
                     /label=mCherry-F
                     /note="mCherry, forward primer"
     primer_bind     3407..3430
                     /label=DsRed1-C
                     /note="DsRed1, forward primer"
     primer_bind     complement(4814..4830)
                     /label=M13 rev
                     /note="common sequencing primer, one of multiple similar
                     variants"
     primer_bind     complement(4814..4830)
                     /label=M13 Reverse
                     /note="In lacZ gene. Also called M13-rev"
     primer_bind     complement(4827..4849)
                     /label=M13/pUC Reverse
                     /note="In lacZ gene"
     protein_bind    4838..4854
                     /label=lac operator
                     /bound_moiety="lac repressor encoded by lacI"
                     /note="The lac repressor binds to the lac operator to
                     inhibit transcription in E. coli. This inhibition can be
                     relieved by adding lactose or
                     isopropyl-beta-D-thiogalactopyranoside (IPTG)."
     promoter        complement(4862..4892)
                     /label=lac promoter
                     /note="promoter for the E. coli lac operon"
     protein_bind    4907..4928
                     /label=CAP binding site
                     /bound_moiety="E. coli catabolite activator protein"
                     /note="CAP binding activates transcription in the presence
                     of cAMP."
     primer_bind     complement(5045..5062)
                     /label=L4440
                     /note="L4440 vector, forward primer"
     rep_origin      complement(5216..5804)
                     /direction=LEFT
                     /label=ori
                     /note="high-copy-number ColE1/pMB1/pBR322/pUC origin of
                     replication"
     primer_bind     complement(5296..5315)
                     /label=pBR322ori-F
                     /note="pBR322 origin, forward primer"
     CDS             complement(5975..6835)
                     /codon_start=1
                     /gene="bla"
                     /product="beta-lactamase"
                     /label=AmpR
                     /note="confers resistance to ampicillin, carbenicillin, and
                     related antibiotics"
                     /translation="MSIQHFRVALIPFFAAFCLPVFAHPETLVKVKDAEDQLGARVGYI
                     ELDLNSGKILESFRPEERFPMMSTFKVLLCGAVLSRIDAGQEQLGRRIHYSQNDLVEYS
                     PVTEKHLTDGMTVRELCSAAITMSDNTAANLLLTTIGGPKELTAFLHNMGDHVTRLDRW
                     EPELNEAIPNDERDTTMPVAMATTLRKLLTGELLTLASRQQLIDWMEADKVAGPLLRSA
                     LPAGWFIADKSGAGERGSRGIIAALGPDGKPSRIVVIYTTGSQATMDERNRQIAEIGAS
                     LIKHW"
     primer_bind     6598..6617
                     /label=Amp-R
                     /note="Ampicillin resistance gene, reverse primer"
     promoter        complement(6836..6940)
                     /gene="bla"
                     /label=AmpR promoter
     primer_bind     7008..7026
                     /label=pBRforEco
                     /note="pBR322 vectors, upsteam of EcoRI site, forward
                     primer"
     primer_bind     complement(7064..7086)
                     /label=pGEX 3'
                     /note="pGEX vectors, reverse primer"
     primer_bind     7186..7205
                     /label=pRS-marker
                     /note="pRS vectors, use to sequence yeast selectable
                     marker"
     primer_bind     7399..7421
                     /label=M13/pUC Forward
                     /note="In lacZ gene"
     primer_bind     7413..7430
                     /label=M13 Forward
                     /note="In lacZ gene. Also called M13-F20 or M13 (-21)
                     Forward"
     primer_bind     7414..7430
                     /label=M13 fwd
                     /note="common sequencing primer, one of multiple similar
                     variants"
ORIGIN
        1 tgaaagaccc cacctgtagg tttggcaagc tagcttaagt aacgccattt tgcaaggcat
       61 ggaaaaatac ataactgaga atagagaagt tcagatcaag gtcaggaaca gatggaacag
      121 ctgaatatgg gccaaacagg atatctgtgg taagcagttc ctgccccggc tcagggccaa
      181 gaacagatgg tccccagatg cggtccagcc ctcagcagtt tctagagaac catcagatgt
      241 ttccagggtg ccccaaggac ctgaaatgac cctgtgcctt atttgaacta accaatcagt
      301 tcgcttctcg cttctgttcg cgcgcttctg ctccccgagc tcaataaaag agcccacaac
      361 ccctcactcg gggcgccagt cctccgattg actgagtcgc ccgggtaccc gtgtatccaa
      421 taaaccctct tgcagttgca tccgacttgt ggtctcgctg ttccttggga gggtctcctc
      481 tgagtgattg actacccgtc agcgggggtc tttcatttgg gggctcgtcc gggatcggga
      541 gacccctgcc cagggaccac cgacccacca ccgggaggta agctggccag caacttatct
      601 gtgtctgtcc gattgtctag tgtctatgac tgattttatg cgcctgcgtc ggtactagtt
      661 agctaactag ctctgtatct ggcggacccg tggtggaact gacgagttcg gaacacccgg
      721 ccgcaaccct gggagacgtc ccagggactt cgggggccgt ttttgtggcc cgacctgagt
      781 ccaaaaatcc cgatcgtttt ggactctttg gtgcaccccc cttagaggag ggatatgtgg
      841 ttctggtagg agacgagaac ctaaaacagt tcccgcctcc gtctgaattt ttgctttcgg
      901 tttgggaccg aagccgcgcc gcgcgtcttg tctgctgcag catcgttctg tgttgtctct
      961 gtctgactgt gtttctgtat ttgtctgaga atatgggcca gactgttacc actcccttaa
     1021 gtttgacctt aggtcactgg aaagatgtcg agcggatcgc tcacaaccag tcggtagatg
     1081 tcaagaagag acgttgggtt accttctgct ctgcagaatg gccaaccttt aacgtcggat
     1141 ggccgcgaga cggcaccttt aaccgagacc tcatcaccca ggttaagatc aaggtctttt
     1201 cacctggccc gcatggacac ccagaccagg tcccctacat cgtgacctgg gaagccttgg
     1261 cttttgaccc ccctccctgg gtcaagccct ttgtacaccc taagcctccg cctcctcttc
     1321 ctccatccgc cccgtctctc ccccttgaac ctcctcgttc gaccccgcct cgatcctccc
     1381 tttatccagc cctcactcct tctctaggcg ccaaacctaa acctcaagtt ctttctgaca
     1441 gtggggggcc gctcatcgac ctacttacag aagacccccc gccttatagg gacccaagac
     1501 cacccccttc cgacagggac ggaaatggtg gagaagcgac ccctgcggga gaggcaccgg
     1561 acccctcccc aatggcatct cgcctacgtg ggagacggga gccccctgtg gccgactcca
     1621 ctacctcgca ggcattcccc ctccgcgcag gaggaaacgg acagcttcaa tactggccgt
     1681 tctcctcttc tgacctttac aactggaaaa ataataaccc ttctttttct gaagatccag
     1741 gtaaactgac agctctgatc gagtctgttc tcatcaccca tcagcccacc tgggacgact
     1801 gtcagcagct gttggggact ctgctgaccg gagaagaaaa acaacgggtg ctcttagagg
     1861 ctagaaaggc ggtgcggggc gatgatgggc gccccactca actgcccaat gaagtcgatg
     1921 ccgcttttcc cctcgagaag cttgtcgacg gatccgaatt cgtcgaggga agaaataata
     1981 aagacattaa aatcactttt gtaaactttt taaataaggg aaattgatta aaacaacgcg
     2041 aagttgtaaa atgccatata ctgcatacat tttgtgggaa aaaatgtgca tttacctgct
     2101 caccaaatta tcttattagc tagcagtaga gctctttgtg tgatgggaag atgggataac
     2161 agctgttgtt actgtactgg tttttttttt taatatattt aaaaaaaaga gtgtctccta
     2221 aagtgtaagc gctatcatgc tggactaatg ttttaattta atttaattgt tgtcttggta
     2281 gagatggggt ctcgctattt tgctcacgca gatctcaaac tcctgacgcc caggtacact
     2341 cccatctcgg cctcctaaaa tggtgggatc acagacgtca gccaccgagc ccggtcactt
     2401 ttttgtattc cccacagtat tgatgtatat cttctgcgtt caaaagcaat tttttaaagc
     2461 ctcataacgt ggtaacagaa tactttgcac attacaaaat tcagaacacg gaaacaagaa
     2521 gctcgctttt ttttcccccc tatttcggtt tggcccttta gatttcccct cccccaccgg
     2581 ggcgggactt cccgccgact tctttcaggt tctcagttcg gtccgccaac tgtcgtataa
     2641 aggcgctgcc tcaggccaga ggcctcacaa agcgcgtcga gacagcaagc gaaccggaat
     2701 tgccagctgg ggcgccctct ggtaaggttg ggaagccctg caaagtaaac tggatggctt
     2761 tcttgccgcc aaggatctga tggcgcaggg gatcaagatc gatctgatcc aaccatggat
     2821 agcactgaga acgtcatcaa gcccttcatg cgcttcaagg tgcacatgga gggctccgtg
     2881 aacggccacg agttcgagat cgagggcgag ggcgagggca agccctacga gggcacccag
     2941 accgccaagc tgcaggtgac caagggcggc cccctgccct tcgcctggga catcctgtcc
     3001 ccccagttcc agtacggctc caaggtgtac gtgaagcacc ccgccgacat ccccgactac
     3061 aagaagctgt ccttccccga gggcttcaag tgggagcgcg tgatgaactt cgaggacggc
     3121 ggcgtggtga ccgtgaccca ggactcctcc ctgcaggacg gcaccttcat ctaccacgtg
     3181 aagttcatcg gcgtgaactt cccctccgac ggccccgtaa tgcagaagaa gactctgggc
     3241 tgggagccct ccaccgagcg cctgtacccc cgcgacggcg tgctgaaggg cgagatccac
     3301 aaggcgctga agctgaaggg cggcggccac tacctggtgg agttcaagtc aatctacatg
     3361 gccaagaagc ccgtgaagct gcccggctac tactacgtgg actccaagct ggacatcacc
     3421 tcccacaacg aggactacac cgtggtggag cagtacgagc gcgccgaggc ccgccaccac
     3481 ctgttccagt agatggctgg atgatcctcc agcgcgggga tctcatgctg gagatcccgc
     3541 gattagtcca atttgttaaa gacaggatat cagtggtcca ggctctagtt ttgactcaac
     3601 aatatcacca gctgaagcct atagagtacg agccatagat aaaataaaag attttattta
     3661 gtctccagaa aaagggggga atgaaagacc ccacctgtag gtttggcaag ctagcttaag
     3721 taacgccatt ttgcaaggca tggaaaaata cataactgag aatagagaag ttcagatcaa
     3781 ggtcaggaac agatggaaca ggtcgaccta gagaaccatc agatgtttcc agggtgcccc
     3841 aaggacctga aatgaccctg tgccttattt gaactaacca atcagttcgc ttctcgcttc
     3901 tgttcgcgcg cttctgctcc ccgagctcaa taaaagagcc cacaacccct cactcggggc
     3961 gccagtcctc cgattgactg agtcgcccgg gtacccgtgt atccaataaa ccctcttgca
     4021 gttgcatccg acttgtggtc tcgctgttcc ttgggagggt ctcctctgag tgattgacta
     4081 cccgtcagcg ggggtctctt cacatgcagc atgtatcaaa attaatttgg tttttttttc
     4141 ttaagtattt acattaaatg gcccatagta cttaaagtaa catgggcttc cttgaaataa
     4201 acatggagta ttcagaatgt gtcataaata tttctaattt taagatagta tctccattgg
     4261 ctatctactt tttcttatat ttttttttgt cctctgtctt ccattcgttg ttgttgttgt
     4321 ttgtttgttt gtttgttggt tggttggtta attttttttt aaagatccta cactatagtt
     4381 caagctagac tattagctac tctgtaaccc agggtgacct ttgaagtcat gggtagcctg
     4441 ctgttttagc cttcccacat ctaagattac aggtatgagc tatcattttt ggtatattga
     4501 ttgattgatt gattgatgtg tgtgtgtgtg attgtgtttg tgtgtgtgat tgtgtatatg
     4561 tgtgtatggt tgtgtgtgat tgtgtgtatg tatgtttgtg tgtgattgtg tgtgtgtgat
     4621 tgtgcatgtg tgtgtgtgtg attgtgttta tgtgtatgat tgtgtgtgtg tgtgtgtgtg
     4681 tgtgtgtgtg tgtgtgtgtg tgtgtgttgt gtatatatat ttatggtagt gagaggcaac
     4741 gctccggctc aggtgtcagg ttggtttttg agacagagtc tttcgcttag cttggaatta
     4801 attcgtaatc atggtcatag ctgtttcctg tgtgaaattg ttatccgctc acaattccac
     4861 acaacatacg agccggaagc ataaagtgta aagcctgggg tgcctaatga gtgagctaac
     4921 tcacattaat tgcgttgcgc tcactgcccg ctttccagtc gggaaacctg tcgtgccagc
     4981 tgcattaatg aatcggccaa cgcgcgggga gaggcggttt gcgtattggg cgctcttccg
     5041 cttcctcgct cactgactcg ctgcgctcgg tcgttcggct gcggcgagcg gtatcagctc
     5101 actcaaaggc ggtaatacgg ttatccacag aatcagggga taacgcagga aagaacatgt
     5161 gagcaaaagg ccagcaaaag gccaggaacc gtaaaaaggc cgcgttgctg gcgtttttcc
     5221 ataggctccg cccccctgac gagcatcaca aaaatcgacg ctcaagtcag aggtggcgaa
     5281 acccgacagg actataaaga taccaggcgt ttccccctgg aagctccctc gtgcgctctc
     5341 ctgttccgac cctgccgctt accggatacc tgtccgcctt tctcccttcg ggaagcgtgg
     5401 cgctttctca atgctcacgc tgtaggtatc tcagttcggt gtaggtcgtt cgctccaagc
     5461 tgggctgtgt gcacgaaccc cccgttcagc ccgaccgctg cgccttatcc ggtaactatc
     5521 gtcttgagtc caacccggta agacacgact tatcgccact ggcagcagcc actggtaaca
     5581 ggattagcag agcgaggtat gtaggcggtg ctacagagtt cttgaagtgg tggcctaact
     5641 acggctacac tagaaggaca gtatttggta tctgcgctct gctgaagcca gttaccttcg
     5701 gaaaaagagt tggtagctct tgatccggca aacaaaccac cgctggtagc ggtggttttt
     5761 ttgtttgcaa gcagcagatt acgcgcagaa aaaaaggatc tcaagaagat cctttgatct
     5821 tttctacggg gtctgacgct cagtggaacg aaaactcacg ttaagggatt ttggtcatga
     5881 gattatcaaa aaggatcttc acctagatcc ttttaaatta aaaatgaagt tttaaatcaa
     5941 tctaaagtat atatgagtaa acttggtctg acagttacca atgcttaatc agtgaggcac
     6001 ctatctcagc gatctgtcta tttcgttcat ccatagttgc ctgactcccc gtcgtgtaga
     6061 taactacgat acgggagggc ttaccatctg gccccagtgc tgcaatgata ccgcgagacc
     6121 cacgctcacc ggctccagat ttatcagcaa taaaccagcc agccggaagg gccgagcgca
     6181 gaagtggtcc tgcaacttta tccgcctcca tccagtctat taattgttgc cgggaagcta
     6241 gagtaagtag ttcgccagtt aatagtttgc gcaacgttgt tgccattgct acaggcatcg
     6301 tggtgtcacg ctcgtcgttt ggtatggctt cattcagctc cggttcccaa cgatcaaggc
     6361 gagttacatg atcccccatg ttgtgcaaaa aagcggttag ctccttcggt cctccgatcg
     6421 ttgtcagaag taagttggcc gcagtgttat cactcatggt tatggcagca ctgcataatt
     6481 ctcttactgt catgccatcc gtaagatgct tttctgtgac tggtgagtac tcaaccaagt
     6541 cattctgaga atagtgtatg cggcgaccga gttgctcttg cccggcgtca atacgggata
     6601 ataccgcgcc acatagcaga actttaaaag tgctcatcat tggaaaacgt tcttcggggc
     6661 gaaaactctc aaggatctta ccgctgttga gatccagttc gatgtaaccc actcgtgcac
     6721 ccaactgatc ttcagcatct tttactttca ccagcgtttc tgggtgagca aaaacaggaa
     6781 ggcaaaatgc cgcaaaaaag ggaataaggg cgacacggaa atgttgaata ctcatactct
     6841 tcctttttca atattattga agcatttatc agggttattg tctcatgagc ggatacatat
     6901 ttgaatgtat ttagaaaaat aaacaaatag gggttccgcg cacatttccc cgaaaagtgc
     6961 cacctgacgt ctaagaaacc attattatca tgacattaac ctataaaaat aggcgtatca
     7021 cgaggccctt tcgtctcgcg cgtttcggtg atgacggtga aaacctctga cacatgcagc
     7081 tcccggagac ggtcacagct tgtctgtaag cggatgccgg gagcagacaa gcccgtcagg
     7141 gcgcgtcagc gggtgttggc gggtgtcggg gctggcttaa ctatgcggca tcagagcaga
     7201 ttgtactgag agtgcaccat atgcggtgtg aaataccgca cagatgcgta aggagaaaat
     7261 accgcatcag gcgccattcg ccattcaggc tgcgcaactg ttgggaaggg cgatcggtgc
     7321 gggcctcttc gctattacgc cagctggcga aagggggatg tgctgcaagg cgattaagtt
     7381 gggtaacgcc agggttttcc cagtcacgac gttgtaaaac gacggccagt gccaagctag
     7441 ctttgctctt aggagtttcc taatacatcc caaactcaaa tatataaagc atttgacttg
     7501 ttctatgccc tagggggcgg ggggaagcta agccagcttt ttttaacatt taaaatgtta
     7561 attccatttt aaatgcacag atgtttttat ttcataaggg tttcaatgtg catgaatgct
     7621 gcaatattcc tgttaccaaa gctagtataa ataaaaatag ataaacgtgg aaattactta
     7681 gagtttctgt cattaacgtt tccttcctca gttgacaaca taaatgcgct gctgagaagc
     7741 cagtttgcat ctgtcaggat caatttccca ttatgccagt catattaatt actagtcaat
     7801 tagttgattt ttatttttga catatacatg
//
