LOCUS       Exported 985 bp ds-DNA linear SYN 20-MAY-2021
DEFINITION  Self-inactivating retrovirus vector containing the DsRed-Express2
            gene.
ACCESSION   .
VERSION     .
KEYWORDS    pSIR-DsRed-Express2
SOURCE      synthetic DNA construct
  ORGANISM  synthetic DNA construct
REFERENCE   1 (bases 1 to 985)
  AUTHORS   Fujita T, Fujii H
  TITLE     Identification of Proteins Associated with an IFNgamma-Responsive
            Promoter by a Retroviral Expression System for enChIP Using CRISPR.
  JOURNAL   PLoS One. 2014 Jul 22;9(7):e103084. doi:
            10.1371/journal.pone.0103084. eCollection 2014.
  PUBMED    25051498
REFERENCE   2 (bases 1 to 985)
  AUTHORS   .
  TITLE     Direct Submission
  JOURNAL   Exported May 20, 2021 from SnapGene Server 1.1.58
            http://www.snapgene.com
FEATURES             Location/Qualifiers
     source          1..985
                     /organism="synthetic DNA construct"
                     /mol_type="other DNA"
ORIGIN
        1 taaacctcaa gttctttctg acagtggggg gccgctcatc gacctactta cagaagaccc
       61 cccgccttat agggacccaa gaccaccccc ttccgacagg gacggaaatg gtggagaagc
      121 gacccctgcg ggagaggcac cggacccctc cccaatggca tctcgcctac gtgggagacg
      181 ggagccccct gtggccgact ccactacctc gcaggcattc cccctccgcg caggaggaaa
      241 cggacagctt caatactggc cgttctcctc ttctgacctt tacaactgga aaaataataa
      301 cccttctttt tctgaagatc caggtaaact gacagctctg atcgagtctg tcctcatcac
      361 ccatcagccc acctgggacg actgtcagca gctgttgggg actctgctga ccggagaaga
      421 aaaacaacgg gtgctcttag aggctagaaa ggcggtgcgg ggcgatgatg ggcgccccac
      481 tcaactgccc aatgaagtcg atgccgcttt tcccctcgag aagcttgtcg acggatccga
      541 attcgtcgag ggaagaaata ataaagacat taaaatcact tttgtaaact ttttaaataa
      601 gggaaattga ttaaaacaac gcgaagttgt aaaatgccat atactgcata cattttgtgg
      661 gaaaaaatgt gcatttacct gctcaccaaa ttatcttatt agctagcagt agagctcttt
      721 gtgtgatggg aagatgggat aacagctgtt gttactgtac tggttttttt ttttaatata
      781 tttaaaaaaa agagtgtctc ctaaagtgta agcgctatca tgctggacta atgttttaat
      841 ttaatttaat tgttgtcttg gtagagatgg ggtctcgcta ttttgctcac gcagatctca
      901 aactcctgac gcccaggtac actcccatct cggcctccta aaatggtggg atcacagacg
      961 tcagccaccg agcccggtca ctttt
//
