>Addgene plasmid #51135 | pSIR-DsRed-Express2 | addgene partial sequence | sequence record 79721 | LNCX-3 5'-ACCTACAGGTGGGGTCTTTCATTCCC-3'
AAATCTTTTATTTTATCTATGGCTCGTACTCTATAGGCTTCAGCTGGTGATATTGTTGAGTCAAAACTAG
AGCCTGGACCACTGATATCCTGTCTTTAACAAATTGGACTAATCGCGGGATCTCCAGCATGAGATCCCCG
CGCTGGAGGATCATCCAGCCATCTACTGGAACAGGTGGTGGCGGGCCTCGGCGCGCTCGTACTGCTCCAC
CACGGTGTAGTCCTCGTTGTGGGAGGTGATGTCCAGCTTGGAGTCCACGTAGTAGTAGCCGGGCAGCTTC
ACGGGCTTCTTGGCCATGTAGATTGACTTGAACTCCACCAGGTAGTGGCCGCCGCCCTTCAGCTTCAGCG
CCTTGTGGATCTCGCCCTTCAGCACGCCGTCGCGGGGGTACAGGCGCTCGGTGGAGGGCTCCCAGCCCAG
AGTCTTCTTCTGCATTACGGGGCCGTCGGAGGGGAAGTTCACGCCGATGAACTTCACGTGGTAGATGAAG
GTGCCGTCCTGCAGGGAGGAGTCCTGGGTCACGGTCACCACGCCGCCGTCCTCGAAGTTCATCACGCGCT
CCCACTTGAAGCCCTCGGGGAAGGACAGCTTCTTGTAGTCGGGGATGTCGGCGGGGTGCTTCACGTACAC
CTTGGAGCCGTACTGGAACTGGGGGGACAGGATGTCCCAGGCGAAGGGCAGGGGGCCGCCCTTGGTCACC
TGCAGCTTGGCGGTCTGGGTGCCCTCGTAGGGCTTGCCCTCGCCCTCGCCCTCGATCTCGAACTCGTGGC
CGTTCACGGAGCCCTCCATGTGCACCTTGAAGCGCATGAAGGGCTTGATGACGTTCTCAGTGCTATCCAT
GGTTGGATCAGATCGATCTTGATCCCCTGCGCCATCAGATCCTTGGCGGCAAGAAA
