>Addgene plasmid #51135 | pSIR-DsRed-Express2 | addgene partial sequence | sequence record 135649 | pMX-L3205 5'-CCCTTTTTCTGGAGACTAAATAAA-3'
TTATCTATGGCTCGTACTCTATAGGCTTCAGCTGGTGATATTGTTGAGTCAAAACTAGAGCCTGGACCAC
TGATATCCTGTCTTTAACAAATTGGACTAATCGCGGGATCTCCAGCATGAGATCCCCGCGCTGGAGGATC
ATCCAGCCATCTACTGGAACAGGTGGTGGCGGGCCTCGGCGCGCTCGTACTGCTCCACCACGGTGTAGTC
CTCGTTGTGGGAGGTGATGTCCAGCTTGGAGTCCACGTAGTAGTAGCCGGGCAGCTTCACGGGCTTCTTG
GCCATGTAGATTGACTTGAACTCCACCAGGTAGTGGCCGCCGCCCTTCAGCTTCAGCGCCTTGTGGATCT
CGCCCTTCAGCACGCCGTCGCGGGGGTACAGGCGCTCGGTGGAGGGCTCCCAGCCCAGAGTCTTCTTCTG
CATTACGGGGCCGTCGGAGGGGAAGTTCACGCCGATGAACTTCACGTGGTAGATGAAGGTGCCGTCCTGC
AGGGAGGAGTCCTGGGTCACGGTCACCACGCCGCCGTCCTCGAAGTTCATCACGCGCTCCCACTTGAAGC
CCTCGGGGAAGGACAGCTTCTTGTAGTCGGGGATGTCGGCGGGGTGCTTCACGTACACCTTGGAGCCGTA
CTGGAACTGGGGGGACAGGATGTCCCAGGCGAAGGGCAGGGGGCCGCCCTTGGTCACCTGCAGCTTGGCG
GTCTGGGTGCCCTCGTAGGGCTTGCCCTCGCCCTCGCCCTCGATCTCGAACTCGTGGCCGTTCACGGAGC
CCTCCATGTGCACCTTGAAGCGCATGAAGGGCTTGATGACGTTCTCAGTGCTATCCATGGTGGATCAGAT
CGATCTTGATCCCCTGCGCCATCAGATCCTTGGCGGCAAGAAAGCCATCCAGTTTACTTTGCAGGGCTTC
CCAACCTTACCAGAGGGCGCCCCAGCTGGCAATTCCGGTTCGCTTGCTGTCTCGACGCGCTTTGTGAGGC
CTCTGGCCTGAGGCAGCGCCTTTATACGACAGTTGGCGGACCGAACTGAGAACCTGAAAGAAGTCGGCGG
GAAGTCCCGCCCCGGTGGGGGAGGGGAAATCTAAAGGGCCAAACCGAAATAGGGGG
